Addgene plasmid #84564: pDONR221-rap1-K462-463-651R
Purpose: This plasmid can be used as a donor for subcloning into Gateway destination vectors.
Depositing lab: Jorrit Enserink. Depositing organization: Oslo University Hospital Rikshospitalet. Publication: Sumoylation of Rap1 mediates the recruitment of TFIID to promote transcription of ribosomal protein genes. Chymkowitch P, Nguea AP, Aanes H, Koehler CJ, Thiede B, Lorenz S, Meza-Zepeda LA, Klungland A, Enserink JM. Genome Res. 2015 Jun;25(6):897-906. doi: 10.1101/gr.185793.114. Epub 2015 Mar 23. PubMed 25800674.
Backbone
  Vector backbone: pDONR221
  Vector type: Gateway donor plasmid
Growth in bacteria
  Bacterial resistance: Kanamycin, 50 μg/mL
  Growth temperature: 37°C
  Growth strain: DH5alpha
  Copy number: Unknown
Gene/Insert
  Gene/Insert name: RAP1
  Species: S. cerevisiae (budding yeast)
  Mutation: K462-463-651R
  Entrez Gene: RAP1 (a.k.a. YNL216W, GRC4, GRF1, TBA1, TUF1)
  Promoter: none
  Cloning method: Gateway Cloning
  Sequencing primers: 5′ M13-F20; 3′ M13 Reverse
Terms and licenses: Academic/Nonprofit Terms; Industry Terms: Not Available to Industry
How to cite: pDONR221-rap1-K462-463-651R was a gift from Jorrit Enserink (Addgene plasmid # 84564 ; http://n2t.net/addgene:84564 ; RRID:Addgene_84564)
