[The description below was written by a language model from this plasmid's Addgene catalogue record and pLannotate feature annotations shown in this document.]
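Description:
pDONR221-rap1-K462-463-651R is a Gateway entry clone built on the pDONR221 donor backbone. It carries the Saccharomyces cerevisiae RAP1 open reading frame (YNL216W, also known as GRF1 or TUF1) with three lysine-to-arginine substitutions at residues 462, 463 and 651. RAP1 encodes an essential DNA-binding regulator that acts at promoters, silencers and telomeres. The associated publication concerns Rap1 sumoylation and TFIID recruitment to ribosomal protein genes, so the lysine replacements are presumably meant to remove SUMO acceptor sites, although the record does not say this explicitly.

In the annotated 5,279 nt sequence, the RAP1 coding region sits between attL1 and attL2. These are the recombination sites used in the Gateway LR reaction to transfer an insert, in a defined orientation, into a destination vector carrying attR sites. The insert has no promoter of its own, so expression depends on the destination vector chosen. A T7 promoter lies just outside attL2 and points back toward the insert, and rrnB T1 and T2 terminators help insulate the cassette from read-through transcription. The plasmid replicates in E. coli from a high-copy ColE1/pUC-type origin.

The selection marker is recorded inconsistently. The catalogue entry lists kanamycin resistance, as expected for pDONR221, but the feature table finds no kanamycin gene. It annotates instead an intact aadA (spectinomycin/streptomycin resistance) gene, preceded by a Pc integron promoter fragment and a gentamicin-resistance gene fragment. The marker should therefore be verified before use. The stated purpose is to serve as a donor for subcloning the mutant rap1 allele into Gateway destination vectors.
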