Features (pLannotate 1.2.2; 12 found; start..end, strand, type, name):
     38..74      -  CDS            lacZα (fragment): LacZα fragment of β-galactosidase; lacZ fragment
     90..189     +  protein_bind   attL1: mutant version of attL; recombination site for the Gateway® LR reaction LR Clonase™
    195..2675    +  CDS            RAP1: RAP1_YEAST - Also known as GRF1, TUF1. Experimental evidence at protein level: Swiss-Prot protein existence level 1. Essential regulatory protein in yeast whose DNA-binding sites are found at three types of chromosomal elements: promoters, silencers, and telomeres. RAP1 is also involved in the regulation of telomere structure, where its binding sites are found within the terminal poly[C(1-3)A] sequences. The opposite regulatory functions of RAP1 are not intrinsic to its binding sites but, instead, result from interactions with different factors at promoters and silencers. RAP1 associates with
   2679..2778    -  protein_bind   attL2: mutant version of attL; recombination site for the Gateway® LR reaction LR Clonase™
   2796..2814    -  promoter       T7 promoter: promoter for bacteriophage T7 RNA polymerase
   3004..3027    +  promoter       Pc promoter (fragment): intI1 (promoter lies within the coding sequence); class 1 integron promoter
   3203..3259    +  CDS            GmR (fragment): gentamycin acetyltransferase; aacC1; confers resistance to gentamycin
   3266..4057    +  CDS            SmR: aminoglycoside adenylyltransferase (Murphy, 1985); aadA; confers resistance to spectinomycin and streptomycin
   4150..4738    +  rep_origin     ori: high-copy-number ColE1/pMB1/pBR322/pUC origin of replication
   4921..5013    +  CDS            lacI (fragment): lac repressor; lacI; The lac repressor binds to the lac operator to inhibit transcription in E. coli. This inhibition can be relieved by adding lactose or isopropyl-β-D-thiogalactopyranoside (IPTG).
   5068..5095    -  terminator     rrnB T2 terminator: transcription terminator T2 from the E. coli rrnB gene
   5227..5270    +  terminator     rrnB T1 terminator: Escherichia coli rrnB; transcription terminator T1 from the E. coli rrnB gene
>Addgene plasmid #84564 | pDONR221-rap1-K462-463-651R | addgene full sequence | sequence record 165081 | Addgene Assembled Sequence
GGCAGTTCCCTACTCTCGCGTTAACGCTAGCATGGATGTTTTCCCAGTCACGACGTTGTAAAACGACGGC
CAGTCTTAAGCTCGGGCCCCAAATAATGATTTTATTTTGACTGATAGTGACCTGTTCGTTGCAACAAATT
GATGAGCAATGCTTTTTTATAATGCCAACTTTGTACAAAAAAGCAGGCTACAAAATGTCTAGTCCAGATG
ATTTTGAAACTGCACCAGCAGAATATGTTGATGCATTGGATCCGAGTATGGTCGTTGTTGACAGTGGTTC
TGCTGCAGTCACAGCGCCATCGGATTCAGCCGCTGAGGTAAAAGCTAATCAAAACGAAGAAAACACTGGT
GCTACTGCTGCTGAAACTAGTGAGAAAGTGGATCAGACGGAGGTCGAAAAGAAAGATGATGATGATACCA
CTGAAGTCGGTGTAACAACTACCACGCCTTCCATTGCTGATACTGCTGCTACCGCTAACATTGCTTCGAC
ATCAGGTGCATCTGTTACTGAACCTACTACTGATGACACCGCTGCTGATGAGAAAAAGGAACAAGTAAGT
GGTCCTCCTCTGTCAAATATGAAATTCTATCTTAATCGCGACGCGGATGCGCATGACTCTTTAAATGATA
TTGATCAATTAGCGCGTCTGATTAGAGCAAACGGTGGTGAAGTGCTAGACTCCAAGCCAAGAGAATCAAA
AGAGAATGTTTTCATCGTGTCACCCTATAATCATACCAATTTACCAACGGTAACTCCGACTTATATTAAG
GCATGTTGTCAAAGCAACTCGCTACTGAACATGGAAAATTATTTAGTACCATACGATAACTTTAGAGAAG
TTGTCGATAGTAGGTTGCAGGAGGAATCGCATTCTAATGGTGTAGATAATAGCAATAGCAATAGCGATAA
CAAGGATTCTATCAGGCCCAAAACAGAAATAATCTCTACGAATACTAATGGCGCTACGGAAGACTCAACC
AGCGAAAAAGTTATGGTAGACGCTGAACAACAAGCTAGATTACAAGAGCAAGCTCAGCTCCTTCGTCAAC
ATGTAAGCAGCACCGCATCAATCACAAGCGGAGGGCACAATGACTTGGTCCAGATCGAACAACCTCAAAA
AGATACCTCCAATAATAATAATAGCAACGTCAACGACGAAGACAATGATCTTTTGACACAGGACAACAAC
CCTCAAACAGCAGATGAGGGGAATGCATCTTTTCAAGCACAAAGGTCCATGATTTCGAGAGGCGCTTTGC
CCTCCCACAATAAAGCTTCTTTTACAGATGAGGAAGATGAGTTTATTTTGGATGTTGTGAGAAAAAATCC
AACCAGGCGTACAACACATACTCTTTACGATGAAATATCCCATTATGTGCCTAACCACACGGGTAATTCT
ATTAGGCACCGATTTAGAGTCTATCTTTCCAAAAGACTAGAGTACGTTTATGAGGTTGACAAGTTTGGTA
AATTGGTTAGAGACGACGATGGAAATCTGATAAAGACTAAAGTTTTGCCACCATCAATTAAAAGGAAATT
TTCAGCAGATGAAGATTACACTTTGGCAATCGCGGTCAGAAGACAGTTTTATCGTGATTTGTTTCAAATC
GACCCTGATACTGGAAGATCACTTATCACAGATGAGGATACACCCACTGCTATAGCGAGGAGGAATATGA
CAATGGATCCAAATCATGTGCCAGGGAGTGAACCCAACTTTGCAGCTTACAGAACCCAAAGCCGTAGGGG
ACCGATTGCACGAGAATTTTTCAAGCATTTTGCCGAAGAGCATGCAGCACATACTGAGAATGCTTGGAGA
GATAGGTTTAGGAAGTTTCTTCTCGCTTACGGCATTGATGATTATATTAGTTATTATGAAGCTGAAAAAG
CTCAGAATAGAGAGCCGGAACCGATGAAGAACCTCACCAATAGACCCAAGAGGCCTGGCGTTCCCACTCC
TGGCAATTATAACTCTGCCGCCAAGAGGGCAAGAAATTATAGTTCTCAAAGAAATGTTCAGCCTACTGCC
AATGCAGCGTCCGCTAATGCTGCTGCCGCTGCTGCTGCCGCTGCTTCCAACTCTTACGCTATACCAGAAA
ACGAATTACTGGACGAAGATACCATGAATTTCATTTCCAGTTTAAGAAATGATCTATCCAATATTTCAAA
TAGTTTGCCCTTTGAGTATCCACACGAGATTGCGGAAGCTATAAGAAGCGATTTTTCGAATGAAGATATA
TATGATAATATTGATCCTGATACCATAAGCTTTCCACCAAAAATTGCAACAACAGATCTTTTCCTGCCAT
TGTTCTTTCATTTTGGCAGTACGAGACAATTTATGGATAAACTTCATGAAGTTATTTCAGGAGATTATGA
GCCATCACAGGCTGAAAAACTGGTACAGGATCTTTGCGATGAAACTGGTATACGTAAAAATTTCAGTACG
AGCATATTGACGTGTTTATCCGGGGATCTGATGGTCTTTCCTCGCTATTTCTTGAACATGTTTAAGGACA
ATGTTAATCCTCCTCCCAACGTTCCTGGTATTTGGACACATGATGACGACGAATCGCTAAAAAGCAATGA
TCAAGAACAAATAAGGAAACTGGTTAAAAAGCATGGAACTGGTAGAATGGAAATGAGGAAAAGATTTTTT
GAGAAGGACCTGTTATGAACCCAGCTTTCTTGTACAAAGTTGGCATTATAAGAAAGCATTGCTTATCAAT
TTGTTGCAACGAACAGGTCACTATCAGTCAAAATAAAATCATTATTTGCCATCCAGCTGATATCCCCTAT
AGTGAGTCGTATTACATGGTCATAGCTGTTTCCTGGCAGCTCTGGCCCGTGTCTCAAAATCTCTGATGTT
ACATTGCACAAGATAAAAATATATCATCATGCCTCCTCTAGACCAGCCAGGACAGAAATGCCTCGACTTC
GCTGCTGCCCAAGGTTGCCGGGTGACGCACACCGTGGAAACGGATGAAGGCACGAACCCAGTGGACATAA
GCCTGTTCGGTTCGTAAGCTGTAATGCAAGTAGCGTATGCGCTCACGCAACTGGTCCAGAACCTTGACCG
AACGCAGCGGTGGTAACGGCGCAGTGGCGGTTTTCATGGCTTGTTATGACTGTTTTTTTGGGGTACAGTC
TATGCCTCGGGCATCCAAGCAGCAAGCGCGTTACGCCGTGGGTCGATGTTTGATGTTATGGAGCAGCAAC
GATGTTACGCAGCAGGGCAGTCGCCCTAAAACAAAGTTAAACATCATGAGGGAAGCGGTGATCGCCGAAG
TATCGACTCAACTATCAGAGGTAGTTGGCGTCATCGAGCGCCATCTCGAACCGACGTTGCTGGCCGTACA
TTTGTACGGCTCCGCAGTGGATGGCGGCCTGAAGCCACACAGTGATATTGATTTGCTGGTTACGGTGACC
GTAAGGCTTGATGAAACAACGCGGCGAGCTTTGATCAACGACCTTTTGGAAACTTCGGCTTCCCCTGGAG
AGAGCGAGATTCTCCGCGCTGTAGAAGTCACCATTGTTGTGCACGACGACATCATTCCGTGGCGTTATCC
AGCTAAGCGCGAACTGCAATTTGGAGAATGGCAGCGCAATGACATTCTTGCAGGTATCTTCGAGCCAGCC
ACGATCGACATTGATCTGGCTATCTTGCTGACAAAAGCAAGAGAACATAGCGTTGCCTTGGTAGGTCCAG
CGGCGGAGGAACTCTTTGATCCGGTTCCTGAACAGGATCTATTTGAGGCGCTAAATGAAACCTTAACGCT
ATGGAACTCGCCGCCCGACTGGGCTGGCGATGAGCGAAATGTAGTGCTTACGTTGTCCCGCATTTGGTAC
AGCGCAGTAACCGGCAAAATCGCGCCGAAGGATGTCGCTGCCGACTGGGCAATGGAGCGCCTGCCGGCCC
AGTATCAGCCCGTCATACTTGAAGCTAGACAGGCTTATCTTGGACAAGAAGAAGATCGCTTGGCCTCGCG
CGCAGATCAGTTGGAAGAATTTGTCCACTACGTGAAAGGCGAGATCACCAAGGTAGTCGGCAAATAACCC
TCGAGCCACCCATGACCAAAATCCCTTAACGTGAGTTACGCGTCGTTCCACTGAGCGTCAGACCCCGTAG
AAAAGATCAAAGGATCTTCTTGAGATCCTTTTTTTCTGCGCGTAATCTGCTGCTTGCAAACAAAAAAACC
ACCGCTACCAGCGGTGGTTTGTTTGCCGGATCAAGAGCTACCAACTCTTTTTCCGAAGGTAACTGGCTTC
AGCAGAGCGCAGATACCAAATACTGTCCTTCTAGTGTAGCCGTAGTTAGGCCACCACTTCAAGAACTCTG
TAGCACCGCCTACATACCTCGCTCTGCTAATCCTGTTACCAGTGGCTGCTGCCAGTGGCGATAAGTCGTG
TCTTACCGGGTTGGACTCAAGACGATAGTTACCGGATAAGGCGCAGCGGTCGGGCTGAACGGGGGGTTCG
TGCACACAGCCCAGCTTGGAGCGAACGACCTACACCGAACTGAGATACCTACAGCGTGAGCATTGAGAAA
GCGCCACGCTTCCCGAAGGGAGAAAGGCGGACAGGTATCCGGTAAGCGGCAGGGTCGGAACAGGAGAGCG
CACGAGGGAGCTTCCAGGGGGAAACGCCTGGTATCTTTATAGTCCTGTCGGGTTTCGCCACCTCTGACTT
GAGCGTCGATTTTTGTGATGCTCGTCAGGGGGGCGGAGCCTATGGAAAAACGCCAGCAACGCGGCCTTTT
TACGGTTCCTGGCCTTTTGCTGGCCTTTTGCTCACATGTTCTTTCCTGCGTTATCCCCTGATTCTGTGGA
TAACCGTATTACCGCCTTTGAGTGAGCTGATACCGCTCGCCGCAGCCGAACGACCGAGCGCAGCGAGTCA
GTGAGCGAGGAAGCGGAAGAGCGCCCAATACGCAAACCGCCTCTCCCCGCGCGTTGGCCGATTCATTAAT
GCAGCTGGCACGACAGGTTTCCCGACTGGAAAGCGGGCAGTGAGCGCAACGCAATTAATACGCGTACCGC
TAGCCAGGAAGAGTTTGTAGAAACGCAAAAAGGCCATCCGTCAGGATGGCCTTCTGCTTAGTTTGATGCC
TGGCAGTTTATGGCGGGCGTCCTGCCCGCCACCCTCCGGGCCGTTGCTTCACAACGTTCAAATCCGCTCC
CGGCGGATTTGTCCTACTCAGGAGAGCGTTCACCGACAAACAACAGATAAAACGAAAGGCCCAGTCTTCC
GACTGAGCCTTTCGTTTTATTTGATGCCT
