>Addgene plasmid #84564 | pDONR221-rap1-K462-463-651R | addgene partial sequence | sequence record 163443 | M13-F20 5'-TGTAAAACGACGGCCAGT-3'
TTATTTTGACTGATAGTGACCTGTTCGTTGCAACAAATTGATGAGCAATGCTTTTTTATAATGCCAACTT
TGTACAAAAAAGCAGGCTACAAAATGTCTAGTCCAGATGATTTTGAAACTGCACCAGCAGAATATGTTGA
TGCATTGGATCCGAGTATGGTCGTTGTTGACAGTGGTTCTGCTGCAGTCACAGCGCCATCGGATTCAGCC
GCTGAGGTAAAAGCTAATCAAAACGAAGAAAACACTGGTGCTACTGCTGCTGAAACTAGTGAGAAAGTGG
ATCAGACGGAGGTCGAAAAGAAAGATGATGATGATACCACTGAAGTCGGTGTAACAACTACCACGCCTTC
CATTGCTGATACTGCTGCTACCGCTAACATTGCTTCGACATCAGGTGCATCTGTTACTGAACCTACTACT
GATGACACCGCTGCTGATGAGAAAAAGGAACAAGTAAGTGGTCCTCCTCTGTCAAATATGAAATTCTATC
TTAATCGCGACGCGGATGCGCATGACTCTTTAAATGATATTGATCAATTAGCGCGTCTGATTAGAGCAAA
CGGTGGTGAAGTGCTAGACTCCAAGCCAAGAGAATCAAAAGAGAATGTTTTCATCGTGTCACCCTATAAT
CATACCAATTTACCAACGGTAACTCCGACTTATATTAAGGCATGTTGTCAAAGCAACTCGCTACTGAACA
TGGAAAATTATTTAGTACCATACGATAACTTTAGAGAAGTTGTCGATAGTAGGTTGCAGGAGGAATCGCA
TTCTAATGGTGTAGATAATAGCAATAGCAATAGCGATAACAAGGATTCTATCAGGCCCAAAACAGAAATA
ATCTCTACGAATACTAATGGCGCTACGGAAGACTCAACCAGCGAAAAAGTTATGGTAGACGCTGAACAAC
AAGCTAGATTACAAGAGCAAGCTCAGCTCCTTCGTCAACATGTAAGCAGCACCGCATCAATCACAAGCGG
AGGGCACAATGACTTGGTCCAGATCGAACAACCTCAAA
