>Addgene plasmid #84564 | pDONR221-rap1-K462-463-651R | addgene partial sequence | sequence record 163445 | M13-Rev 5'-CAGGAAACAGCTATGACC-3'
TCAGCTGGATGGCAAATAATGATTTTATTTTGACTGATAGTGACCTGTTCGTTGCAACAAATTGATAAGC
AATGCTTTCTTATAATGCCAACTTTGTACAAGAAAGCTGGGTTCATAACAGGTCCTTCTCAAAAAATCTT
TTCCTCATTTCCATTCTACCAGTTCCATGCTTTTTAACCAGTTTCCTTATTTGTTCTTGATCATTGCTTT
TTAGCGATTCGTCGTCATCATGTGTCCAAATACCAGGAACGTTGGGAGGAGGATTAACATTGTCCTTAAA
CATGTTCAAGAAATAGCGAGGAAAGACCATCAGATCCCCGGATAAACACGTCAATATGCTCGTACTGAAA
TTTTTACGTATACCAGTTTCATCGCAAAGATCCTGTACCAGTTTTTCAGCCTGTGATGGCTCATAATCTC
CTGAAATAACTTCATGAAGTTTATCCATAAATTGTCTCGTACTGCCAAAATGAAAGAACAATGGCAGGAA
AAGATCTGTTGTTGCAATTTTTGGTGGAAAGCTTATGGTATCAGGATCAATATTATCATATATATCTTCA
TTCGAAAAATCGCTTCTTATAGCTTCCGCAATCTCGTGTGGATACTCAAAGGGCAAACTATTTGAAATAT
TGGATAGATCATTTCTTAAACTGGAAATGAAATTCATGGTATCTTCGTCCAGTAATTCGTTTTCTGGTAT
AGCGTAAGAGTTGGAAGCAGCGGCAGCAGCAGCGGCAGCAGCATTAGCGGACGCTGCATTGGCAGTAGGC
TGAACATTTCTTTGAGAACTATAATTTCTTGCCCTCTTGGCGGCAGAGTTATAATTGCCAGGAGTGGGAA
CGCCAGGCCTCTTGGGTCTATTGGTGAGGTTCTTCATCGGTTCCGGCTCTCTATTCTGAGCTTTTTCAGC
TTCATAA
