>Addgene plasmid #84564 | pDONR221-rap1-K462-463-651R | addgene partial sequence | sequence record 165070 | RAP1-F 5'-gcagatgaggggaatgcatc-3'
TTTCGAGAGGCGCTTTGCCCTCCCACAATAAAGCTTCTTTTACAGATGAGGAAGATGAGTTTATTTTGGA
TGTTGTGAGAAAAAATCCAACCAGGCGTACAACACATACTCTTTACGATGAAATATCCCATTATGTGCCT
AACCACACGGGTAATTCTATTAGGCACCGATTTAGAGTCTATCTTTCCAAAAGACTAGAGTACGTTTATG
AGGTTGACAAGTTTGGTAAATTGGTTAGAGACGACGATGGAAATCTGATAAAGACTAAAGTTTTGCCACC
ATCAATTAAAAGGAAATTTTCAGCAGATGAAGATTACACTTTGGCAATCGCGGTCAGAAGACAGTTTTAT
CGTGATTTGTTTCAAATCGACCCTGATACTGGAAGATCACTTATCACAGATGAGGATACACCCACTGCTA
TAGCGAGGAGGAATATGACAATGGATCCAAATCATGTGCCAGGGAGTGAACCCAACTTTGCAGCTTACAG
AACCCAAAGCCGTAGGGGACCGATTGCACGAGAATTTTTCAAGCATTTTGCCGAAGAGCATGCAGCACAT
ACTGAGAATGCTTGGAGAGATAGGTTTAGGAAGTTTCTTCTCGCTTACGGCATTGATGATTATATTAGTT
ATTATGAAGCTGAAAAAGCTCAGAATAGAGAGCCGGAACCGATGAAGAACCTCACCAATAGACCCAAGAG
GCCTGGCGTTCCCACTCCTGGCAATTATAACTCTGCCGCCAAGAGGGCAAGAAATTATAGTTCTCAAAGA
AATGTTCAGCCTACTGCCAATGCAGCGTCCGCTAATGCTGCTGCCGCTGCTGCTGCCGCTGCTTCCAACT
CTTACGCTATACCAGAAAACGAATTACTGGACGAAGATACCATGAATTTCATTTCCAGTTTAAGAAATGA
TCTATCCAATATTTCAA
